Addgene plasmid #202138: pL0_CD-PT2A
Purpose: Level 0 plasmid containing a dual 2A (P2A and T2A) peptide sequence with CD overhangs used to build level 1 constructs
Depositing lab: Christopher Dupont. Depositing organization: J. Craig Venter Institute (JCVI). Publication: Universal loop assembly: open, efficient and cross-kingdom DNA fabrication. Pollak B, Matute T, Nunez I, Cerda A, Lopez C, Vargas V, Kan A, Bielinski V, von Dassow P, Dupont CL, Federici F. Synth Biol (Oxf). 2020;5(1):ysaa001. doi: 10.1093/synbio/ysaa001. Epub 2020 Feb 5. PubMed 32161816.
Backbone
  Vector backbone: pL0R
  Vector type: Synthetic Biology
Growth in bacteria
  Bacterial resistance: Spectinomycin, 50 μg/mL
  Growth temperature: 37°C
  Growth strain: DH5alpha
  Copy number: High Copy
Gene/Insert
  Gene/Insert name: Dual 2A peptide
  Species: porcine teschovirus-1 and Thosea asigna virus
  Insert size (bp): 141
  Mutation: None
  Cloning method: Gibson Cloning
How to cite: pL0_CD-PT2A was a gift from Christopher Dupont (Addgene plasmid # 202138 ; http://n2t.net/addgene:202138 ; RRID:Addgene_202138)
