[The description below was written by a language model from this plasmid's Addgene catalogue record and pLannotate feature annotations shown in this document.]
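Description:
pL0_CD-PT2A is a Level 0 part plasmid from the universal Loop assembly (uLoop) synthetic biology toolkit, built on the pL0R backbone. It is a small (about 2.2 kb) bacterial storage vector carrying a high-copy ColE1/pUC-type origin of replication and the aadA gene, which confers spectinomycin (and streptomycin) resistance for selection in E. coli. It has no promoter or other expression elements for its insert, since the plasmid is meant only to hold and donate a standardized DNA part.

The payload is a 141 bp dual 2A peptide module that joins the P2A sequence from porcine teschovirus-1 to the T2A sequence from Thosea asigna virus. 2A peptides cause eukaryotic ribosomes to skip formation of a peptide bond near the end of the motif, so two coding sequences linked in frame by the element are released as separate polypeptides from a single transcript. Pairing two different 2A sequences in tandem is generally done to improve separation efficiency. The part is flanked by the "C" and "D" overhangs of the assembly syntax, which fix its position and orientation when it is combined with other Level 0 parts to build Level 1 transcription units, for example for multicistronic expression of two proteins.

The automated annotation recognizes only the T2A portion, on the reverse strand, and does not label P2A. It also reports short fragments matching a pUC multiple cloning site and the Tn5 transposase. These are probably backbone remnants rather than functional elements, although the record does not explain them.
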