Features (pLannotate 1.2.2; 5 found; start..end, strand, type, name):
    777..1365    +  rep_origin     ori: high-copy-number ColE1/pMB1/pBR322/pUC origin of replication
   1511..1563    -  CDS            T2A (fragment): 2A peptide from Thosea asigna virus capsid protein Eukaryotic ribosomes fail to insert a peptide bond between the Gly and Pro residues, yielding separate polypeptides.
   1907..1939    +  misc_feature   MCS (fragment): pUC18/19 multiple cloning site
   1940..2056    +  CDS            tnpA (fragment): TN5P_ECOLX - Also known as tnp. Experimental evidence at protein level: Swiss-Prot protein existence level 1. Mediates transposition of transposon Tn5 by a 'cut and paste' mechanism. First, the monomeric transposase binds the 19 bp inverted DNA repeats flanking the transposon. Then, dimerization of the DNA- bound transposase creates a synaptic DNA complex. After nicking of the first DNA strand, excision of the transposon proceeds through a series of intermediates. The transposase then mediates the insertion of the transposon at a new site by strand transfer. The activity of the wild- type tran
   2088..683     +  CDS            aadA (across the origin): S3AD_ECOLX - Experimental evidence at protein level: Swiss-Prot protein existence level 1. Mediates bacterial resistance to the antibiotics streptomycin and spectinomycin. From Escherichia coli.
>Addgene plasmid #202138 | pL0_CD-PT2A | addgene full sequence | sequence record 405586 | Addgene NGS Result
CCGCAGTGGATGGCGGCCTGAAGCCACACAGTGATATTGATTTGCTGGTTACGGTGACCGTAAGGCTTGA
TGAAACAACGCGGCGAGCTTTGATCAACGACCTTTTGGAAACTTCGGCTTCCCCTGGAGAGAGTGAGATT
CTCCGCGCTGTAGAAGTCACCATTGTTGTGCACGACGACATCATTCCGTGGCGTTATCCAGCTAAGCGCG
AACTGCAATTTGGAGAATGGCAGCGCAATGACATTCTTGCTGGTATCTTCGAGCCAGCCACGATCGACAT
TGATCTGGCTATCTTGCTGACAAAAGCAAGAGAACATAGCGTTGCCTTGGTAGGTCCAGCGGCGGAGGAA
CTCTTTGATCCGGTTCCTGAACAGGATCTATTTGAGGCGCTAAATGAAACCTTAACGCTATGGAACTCGC
CGCCCGACTGGGCTGGCGATGAGCGAAATGTAGTGCTTACGTTGTCCCGCATTTGGTACAGCGCAGTAAC
CGGCAAAATCGCGCCGAAGGATGTCGCTGCCGACTGGGCAATGGAGCGCCTGCCGGCCCAGTATCAGCCC
GTCATACTTGAAGCTAGACAGGCTTATCTTGGACAAGAAGAAGATCGCTTGGCCTCGCGCGCAGATCAGT
TGGAAGAATTTGTCCACTACGTGAAAGGCGAGATCACCAAGGTAGTCGGCAAATAATAATCACCTAGAAT
GCATGACCAAAATCCCTTAACGTGAGTTTTCGTTCCACTGAGCGTCAGACCCCGTAGAAAAGATCAAAGG
ATCTTCTTGAGATCCTTTTTTTCTGCGCGTAATCTGCTGCTTGCAAACAAAAAAACCACCGCTACCAGCG
GTGGTTTGTTTGCCGGATCAAGAGCTACCAACTCTTTTTCCGAAGGTAACTGGCTTCAGCAGAGCGCAGA
TACCAAATACTGTTCTTCTAGTGTAGCCGTAGTTAGGCCACCACTTCAAGAACTCTGTAGCACCGCCTAC
ATACCTCGCTCTGCTAATCCTGTTACCAGTGGCTGCTGCCAGTGGCGATAAGTCGTGTCTTACCGGGTTG
GACTCAAGACGATAGTTACCGGATAAGGCGCAGCGGTCGGGCTGAACGGGGGGTTCGTGCACACAGCCCA
GCTTGGAGCGAACGACCTACACCGAACTGAGATACCTACAGCGTGAGCTATGAGAAAGCGCCACGCTTCC
CGAAGGGAGAAAGGCGGACAGGTATCCGGTAAGCGGCAGGGTCGGAACAGGAGAGCGCACGAGGGAGCTT
CCAGGGGGAAACGCCTGGTATCTTTATAGTCCTGTCGGGTTTCGCCACCTCTGACTTGAGCGTCGATTTT
TGTGATGCTCGTCAGGGGGGCGGAGCCTATGGAAAAACGCCAGCAACGCGGCCTTTTTACGGTTCCTGGC
CTTTTGCTGGCCTTTTGCTCACATGTTCTTTCCTGCGTTATCCCCTGATTCTGTGGGTGGAAGGGCTCGG
AGTTGTGGTAATCTATGTATCCTGGTGGTCTCGACCTGATGGGCCGGGATTTTCCTCCACGTCCCCGCAT
GTTAGAAGACTTCCCCTGCCCTCGCCGGAGCCAGGCCCGGGGTTTTCTTCAACATCACCTGCTTGCTTTA
GCAGAGAGAAGTTTGTGGCGCCGCTGCCCCCATTTGAGACCTGAGACGAGACGAGACAGCCTGAGAATGG
ATGCGAGTAATGAGCTCGGCACAAAATCACCACTCGATACAGGCAGCCCATCAGTCCGGGACGGCGTCAG
CGGGAGAGCCGTTGTAAGGCGGCAGACTTTGCTCATGTTACCGATGCTATTCGGAAGAACGGCAACTAAG
CTGCCGGGTTTGAAACACGGATGATCTCGCGGAGGGTAGCATGTTGATTGTAACGATGACAGAGCGTTGC
TGCCTGTGATCACCGCTCCTCTAGAGTCGACTTGCAGGCATGCAAGCTTAGCAAGCGAACCGGAATTGCC
AGCTGGGGCGCCCTCTGGTAAGGTTGGGAAGCCCTGCAAAGTAAACTGGATGGCTTTCTTGCCGCCAAGG
ATCTGATGGCGCAGGGGATCAATATCTGATCAAGAGACAGGATGAGGATCGTTTCGCATGAGGGAAGCGG
TGATCGCCGAAGTATCGACTCAACTATCAGAGGTAGTTGGCGTCATCGAGCGCCATCTCGAACCGACGTT
GCTGGCCGTACATTTGTACGGCT
